Addgene plasmid #25698: IRS1-B1
Depositing lab: Eric Fearon. Depositing organization: University of Michigan. Publication: IRS1 regulation by Wnt/beta-catenin signaling and varied contribution of IRS1 to the neoplastic phenotype. Bommer GT, Feng Y, Iura A, Giordano TJ, Kuick R, Kadikoy H, Sikorski D, Wu R, Cho KR, Fearon ER. J Biol Chem. 2010 Jan 15. 285(3):1928-38. 10.1074/jbc.M109.060319 PubMed 19843521.
Backbone
  Vector backbone: pSUPERIOR RETRO-PURO
  Backbone manufacturer: Oligoengine
  Backbone size w/o insert (bp): 6349
  Vector type: Retroviral, RNAi
  Selectable markers: Puromycin
Growth in bacteria
  Bacterial resistance: Ampicillin, 100 μg/mL
  Growth temperature: 37°C
  Growth strain: DH5alpha
  Copy number: Unknown
Gene/Insert
  Gene/Insert name: IRS1
  Species: H. sapiens (human)
  Entrez Gene: IRS1 (a.k.a. HIRS-1)
  Cloning method: Restriction Enzyme
  Sequencing primers: 5′ pLXSN 5'; 3′ T7
Terms and licenses: Academic/Nonprofit Terms; Industry Terms: Not Available to Industry
Depositor comments: sense 5′-GAT CCC GCT ATG CTG ACA TGT GAA TAC TTC CTG TCA TGT TCG CAT GTC AGC ATA GCT TTT TA-3′
How to cite: IRS1-B1 was a gift from Eric Fearon (Addgene plasmid # 25698 ; http://n2t.net/addgene:25698 ; RRID:Addgene_25698)
