[The description below was written by a language model from this plasmid's Addgene catalogue record.]
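Description:
IRS1-B1 is a retroviral RNA-interference plasmid built on the commercial pSUPERIOR RETRO-PURO backbone (about 6.3 kb without insert). It carries a short hairpin RNA cassette directed against human IRS1 (insulin receptor substrate 1). The insert is not an IRS1 coding sequence. It is a synthetic oligonucleotide duplex cloned by restriction enzyme ligation, and the depositor's sense-strand oligo has the usual shRNA layout: a target-derived stem, a loop, the complementary stem and a run of thymidines that acts as a polymerase III terminator. The record does not name the promoter. The pSUPER/pSUPERIOR family generally drives hairpin expression from an H1-type Pol III promoter, with the pSUPERIOR versions designed to permit tetracycline-regulated expression, but no feature table is available to confirm this.

The plasmid is propagated in E. coli under ampicillin selection; its copy number is listed as unknown. As a retroviral vector, it is intended to be packaged into viral particles in a suitable packaging cell line. The region between the long terminal repeats then integrates into the genome of transduced mammalian cells, and a puromycin resistance marker allows stably transduced populations to be selected. Processing of the expressed hairpin into siRNA is expected to knock down endogenous IRS1.

The associated publication concerns regulation of IRS1 by Wnt/beta-catenin signalling and the contribution of IRS1 to the neoplastic phenotype. This is consistent with using the construct for stable loss-of-function studies of IRS1 in human cancer cell models. The "B1" suffix may mark one of several IRS1-targeting hairpins, though the record does not explain the name.
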