>Addgene plasmid #25698 | IRS1-B1 | addgene partial sequence | sequence record 31749 | 25698 with pLXSN-5
CCTCACTCCTTCTCTAGGCGCCGGAATTAGATCGATCTCTCGAGGTCGACGGTATCGATAAGCTTAAAAA
GCTATGCTGACATGCGAACATGACAGGAAGTATTCACATGTCAGCATAGCGGGATCTCTATCACTGATAG
GGAACTTATAAGATTCCCAAATCCAAAGACATTTCACGTTTATGGTGATTTCCCAGAACACATAGCGACA
TGCAAATATTGCAGGGCGCCACTCCCCTGTCCCTCACAGCCATCTTCCTGCCAGGGCGCACGCGCGCTGG
GTGTTCCCGCCTAGTGACACTGGGCCCGCGATTCCTTGGAGCGGGTTGATGACGTCAGCGTTCGAATTCT
ACCGGGTAGGGGAGGCGCTTTTCCCAAGGCAGTCTGGAGCATGCGCTTTAGCAGCCCCGCTGGGCACTTG
GCGCTACACAAGTGGCCTCTGGCCTCGCACACATTCCACATCCACCGGTAGGCGCCAACCGGCTCCGTTC
TTTGGTGGCCCCTTCGCGCCACCTTCTACTCCTCCCCTAGTCAGGAAGTTCCCCCCCGCCCCGCAGCTCG
CGTCGTGCAGGACGTGACAAATGGAAGTAGCACGTCTCACTAGTCTCGTGCAGATGGACAGCACCGCTGA
GCAATGGAAGCGGGTAGGCCTTTGGGGCAGCGGCCAATAGCAGCTTTGCTCCTTCGCTTTCTGGGCTCAG
ANGCTGGGAAGGGGTGGGTCCGGGGGCGGGCTCAGGGGCGGGCTCAGGGGCGGGGCGGGCGCCCGAAGGT
CCTCCGGAGGCCCGGCATTCTGCACGCTTCAAAAGCGCACGTCTGCCGCGCTGTTCTCCTCTTCCTCATC
TCCGGGCCTTTCGACCTGCAGCCCAAGCTAGCTTACCATGAC
